>Addgene plasmid #158411 | pYPQ-dpcoCas9-EV2.1 | addgene full sequence | sequence record 331004 | Addgene NGS Result
AGCGAGGAAGCGGAAGAGCGCCCAATACGCAAACCGCCTCTCCCCGCGCGTTGGCCGATTCATTAATGCA
GCTGGCACGACAGGTTTCCCGACTGGAAAGCGGGCAGTGAGCGCAACGCAATTAATACGCGTACCGCGAG
CCAGGAAGAGTTTGTAGAAACGCAAAAAGGCCATCCGTCAGGATGGCCTTCTGCTTAGTTTGATGCCTGG
CAGTTTATGGCGGGCGTCCTGCCCGCCACCCTCCGGGCCGTTGCTTCACAACGTTCAAATCCGCTCCCGG
CGGATTTGTCCTACTCAGGAGAGCGTTCACCGACAAACAACAGATAAAACGAAAGGCCCAGTCTTCCGAC
TGAGCCTTTCGTTTTATTTGATGCCTGGCAGTTCCCTACTCTCGCGTTAACGCTTGCATGGATGTTTTCC
CAGTCACGACGTTGTAAAACGACGGCCAGTCTTAAGCTCGGGCCCCAAATAATGATTTTATTTTGACTGA
TAGTGACCTGTTCGTTGCAACAAATTGATGAGCAATGCTTTTTTATAATGCCAACTTTGTACAAAAAAGC
AGGCTCCGAATTCGCCCTTCACCATGGATTACAAGGATGATGATGATAAGGATTACAAGGATGATGATGA
TAAGATGGCTCCAAAGAAGAAGAGAAAGGTTGGAATCCACGGAGTTCCAGCTGCTGATAAGAAGTACTCT
ATCGGACTTGCCATCGGAACCAACTCTGTTGGATGGGCTGTTATCACCGATGAGTACAAGGTTCCATCTA
AGAAGTTCAAGGTTCTTGGAAACACCGATAGACACTCTATCAAGAAGAACCTTATCGGTGCTCTTCTTTT
CGATTCTGGAGAGACCGCTGAGGCTACCAGATTGAAGAGAACCGCTAGAAGAAGATACACCAGAAGAAAG
AACAGAATCTGCTACCTTCAGGAAATCTTCTCTAACGAGATGGCTAAGGTTGATGATTCTTTCTTCCACA
GACTTGAGGAGTCTTTCCTTGTTGAGGAGGATAAGAAGCACGAGAGACACCCAATCTTCGGAAACATCGT
TGATGAGGTTGCTTACCACGAGAAGTACCCAACCATCTACCACCTTAGAAAGAAGTTGGTTGATTCTACC
GATAAGGCTGATCTTAGACTTATCTACCTTGCTCTTGCTCACATGATCAAGTTCAGAGGACACTTCCTTA
TCGAGGGAGACCTTAACCCAGATAACTCTGATGTTGATAAGTTGTTCATCCAGCTTGTTCAGACCTACAA
CCAGCTTTTCGAGGAGAACCCAATCAACGCTTCTGGAGTTGATGCTAAGGCTATCCTTTCTGCTAGACTT
TCTAAGTCTCGTAGACTTGAGAACCTTATCGCTCAGCTTCCAGGAGAGAAGAAGAACGGACTTTTCGGAA
ACCTTATCGCTCTTTCTCTTGGACTTACCCCAAACTTCAAGTCTAACTTCGATCTTGCTGAGGATGCTAA
GTTGCAGCTTTCTAAGGATACCTACGATGATGATCTTGATAACCTTCTTGCTCAGATCGGAGATCAGTAC
GCTGATCTTTTCCTTGCTGCTAAGAACCTTTCTGATGCTATCCTTCTTTCTGACATCCTTAGAGTTAACA
CCGAGATCACCAAGGCTCCACTTTCTGCTTCTATGATCAAGAGATACGATGAGCACCACCAGGATCTTAC
CCTTTTGAAGGCTCTTGTTAGACAGCAGCTTCCAGAGAAGTACAAGGAAATCTTCTTCGATCAGTCTAAG
AACGGATACGCTGGATACATCGATGGAGGAGCTTCTCAGGAGGAGTTCTACAAGTTCATCAAGCCAATCC
TTGAGAAGATGGATGGAACCGAGGAGCTTCTTGTTAAGTTGAACAGAGAGGATCTTCTTAGAAAGCAGAG
AACCTTCGATAACGGATCTATCCCACACCAGATCCACCTTGGAGAGCTTCACGCTATCCTTCGTAGACAG
GAGGATTTCTACCCATTCTTGAAGGATAACAGAGAGAAGATCGAGAAGATCCTTACCTTCAGAATCCCAT
ACTACGTTGGACCACTTGCTAGAGGAAACTCTCGTTTCGCTTGGATGACCAGAAAGTCTGAGGAGACCAT
CACCCCTTGGAACTTCGAGGAGGTAAGTTTCTGCTTCTACCTTTGATATATATATAATAATTATCATTAA
TTAGTAGTAATATAATATTTCAAATATTTTTTTCAAAATAAAAGAATGTAGTATATAGCAATTGCTTTTC
TGTAGTTTATAAGTGTGTATATTTTAATTTATAACTTTTCTAATATATGACCAAAATTTGTTGATGTGCA
GGTTGTTGATAAGGGAGCTTCTGCTCAGTCTTTCATCGAGAGAATGACCAACTTCGATAAGAACCTTCCA
AACGAGAAGGTTCTTCCAAAGCACTCTCTTCTTTACGAGTACTTCACCGTTTACAACGAGCTTACCAAGG
TTAAGTACGTTACCGAGGGAATGAGAAAGCCAGCTTTCCTTTCTGGAGAGCAGAAGAAGGCTATCGTTGA
TCTTCTTTTCAAGACCAACAGAAAGGTTACCGTTAAGCAGTTGAAGGAGGATTACTTCAAGAAGATCGAG
TGCTTCGATTCTGTTGAAATCTCTGGAGTTGAGGATAGATTCAACGCTTCTCTTGGAACCTACCACGATC
TTTTGAAGATCATCAAGGATAAGGATTTCCTTGATAACGAGGAGAACGAGGACATCCTTGAGGACATCGT
TCTTACCCTTACCCTTTTCGAGGATAGAGAGATGATCGAGGAGAGACTCAAGACCTACGCTCACCTTTTC
GATGATAAGGTTATGAAGCAGTTGAAGAGAAGAAGATACACCGGATGGGGTAGACTTTCTCGTAAGTTGA
TCAACGGAATCAGAGATAAGCAGTCTGGAAAGACCATCCTTGATTTCTTGAAGTCTGATGGATTCGCTAA
CAGAAACTTCATGCAGCTTATCCACGATGATTCTCTTACCTTCAAGGAGGACATCCAGAAGGCTCAGGTT
TCTGGACAGGGAGATTCTCTTCACGAGCACATCGCTAACCTTGCTGGATCTCCAGCTATCAAGAAGGGAA
TCCTTCAGACCGTTAAGGTTGTTGATGAGCTTGTTAAGGTTATGGGTAGACACAAGCCAGAGAACATCGT
TATCGAGATGGCTAGAGAGAACCAGACCACCCAGAAGGGACAGAAGAACTCTCGTGAGAGAATGAAGAGA
ATCGAGGAGGGAATCAAGGAGCTTGGATCTCAAATCTTGAAGGAGCACCCAGTTGAGAACACCCAGCTTC
AGAACGAGAAGTTGTACCTTTACTACCTTCAGAACGGAAGAGATATGTACGTTGATCAGGAGCTTGACAT
CAACAGACTTTCTGATTACGATGTTGATGCCATCGTTCCACAGTCTTTCTTGAAGGATGATTCTATCGAT
AACAAGGTTCTTACCCGTTCTGATAAGAACAGAGGAAAGTCTGATAACGTTCCATCTGAGGAGGTTGTTA
AGAAGATGAAGAACTACTGGAGACAGCTTCTTAACGCTAAGTTGATCACCCAGAGAAAGTTCGATAACCT
TACCAAGGCTGAGAGAGGAGGACTTTCTGAGCTTGATAAGGCTGGATTCATCAAGAGACAGCTTGTTGAG
ACCAGACAGATCACCAAGCACGTTGCTCAGATCCTTGATTCTCGTATGAACACCAAGTACGATGAGAACG
ATAAGTTGATCAGAGAGGTTAAGGTTATCACCTTGAAGTCTAAGTTGGTTTCTGATTTCAGAAAGGATTT
CCAGTTCTACAAGGTTAGAGAGATCAACAACTACCACCACGCTCACGATGCTTACCTTAACGCTGTTGTT
GGAACCGCTCTTATCAAGAAGTACCCAAAGTTGGAGTCTGAGTTCGTTTACGGAGATTACAAGGTTTACG
ATGTTAGAAAGATGATCGCTAAGTCTGAGCAGGAGATCGGAAAGGCTACCGCTAAGTACTTCTTCTACTC
TAACATCATGAACTTCTTCAAGACCGAGATCACCCTTGCTAACGGAGAGATCAGAAAGAGACCACTTATC
GAGACCAACGGAGAGACCGGAGAGATCGTTTGGGATAAGGGAAGAGATTTCGCTACCGTTAGAAAGGTTC
TTTCTATGCCACAGGTTAACATCGTTAAGAAAACCGAGGTTCAGACCGGAGGATTCTCTAAGGAGTCTAT
CCTTCCAAAGAGAAACTCTGATAAGTTGATCGCTAGAAAGAAGGATTGGGACCCAAAGAAGTACGGAGGA
TTCGATTCTCCAACCGTTGCTTACTCTGTTCTTGTTGTTGCTAAGGTTGAGAAGGGAAAGTCTAAGAAGT
TGAAGTCTGTTAAGGAGCTTCTTGGAATCACCATCATGGAGCGTTCTTCTTTCGAGAAGAACCCAATCGA
TTTCCTTGAGGCTAAGGGATACAAGGAGGTTAAGAAGGATCTTATCATCAAGTTGCCAAAGTACTCTCTT
TTCGAGCTTGAGAACGGAAGAAAGAGAATGCTTGCTTCTGCTGGAGAGCTTCAGAAGGGAAACGAGCTTG
CTCTTCCATCTAAGTACGTTAACTTCCTTTACCTTGCTTCTCACTACGAGAAGTTGAAGGGATCTCCAGA
GGATAACGAGCAGAAGCAGCTTTTCGTTGAGCAGCACAAGCACTACCTTGATGAGATCATCGAGCAAATC
TCTGAGTTCTCTAAGAGAGTTATCCTTGCTGATGCTAACCTTGATAAGGTTCTTTCTGCTTACAACAAGC
ACAGAGATAAGCCAATCAGAGAGCAGGCTGAGAACATCATCCACCTTTTCACCCTTACCAACCTTGGTGC
TCCAGCTGCTTTCAAGTACTTCGATACCACCATCGATAGAAAAAGATACACCTCTACCAAGGAGGTTCTT
GATGCTACCCTTATCCACCAGTCTATCACCGGACTTTACGAGACCAGAATCGATCTTTCTCAGCTTGGAG
GAGATAAGAGACCAGCTGCTACCAAGAAGGCTGGACAGGCTAAGAAGAAGAAGGGAGACGGCTCTGGATC
GGGGTCGGGTTCTGGCTCAGTCGACGAAGTATTTGAGTTCGAGTACCTGGACGATAAGGTTCTTGAGGAG
CTCTTGGACAGTGAAGAGCGTAAAAGAGAGGGCAGAGGAAGTCTTCTAACATGCGGTGACGTGGAGGAGA
ATCCCGGCCCTATGGCGTCAAATTTCACGCAGTTTGTTTTGGTTGATAACGGCGGGACTGGCGACGTTAC
AGTAGCTCCATCAAATTTTGCGAACGGAGTCGCTGAGTGGATTAGCTCAAATTCAAGGTCCCAGGCCTAC
AAGGTTACCTGTTCTGTTAGGCAGAGTTCTGCGCAAAAAAGAAAATATACCATCAAGGTTGAAGTCCCTA
AAGTTGCAACACAAACAGTCGGTGGTGTTGAGCTCCCTGTGGCAGCCTGGAGATCTTACTTAAACATGGA
GCTAACAATTCCAATATTCGCTACAAACTCTGATTGTGAACTGATTGTTAAGGCGATGCAAGGTCTCTTG
AAAGATGGAAACCCTATACCGTCCGCTATCGCAGCTAACAGCGGTATCTATCCTAAGAAGAAGAGGAAGG
TTGGCTCTGGATCGGGGTCGGGTTCTGGCTCAGGATCCGGTACCCCAAAAAAGAAGAGAAAGGTCGACCC
GAAGAAGAAAAGGAAAGTCGACCCTAAAAAAAAACGCAAAGTTGATGCGCTTGACGACTTTGACTTGGAC
ATGTTGGGATCAGATGCCCTCGACGACTTTGATCTCGATATGCTTGGTTCGGACGCGCTTGACGATTTCG
ATCTTGACATGCTCGGTTCTGATGCACTTGATGACTTCGATTTGGACATGCTGCCCAAAAAGAAAAGAAA
GGTGGATCCAAAGAAGAAACGCAAAGTCCCTACTCAGGCTGGGGAAGGGACTCTGAGTGAAGCTCTCCTG
CAACTTCAGTTCGACGACGAGGACTTGGGTGCCCTTCTCGGGAACAGCACCGACCCGGCTGTTTTCACTG
ACCTCGCGTCTGTTGATAATTCCGAATTCCAACAGCTTTTGAATCAAGGAATTCCTGTTGCCCCACATAC
TACTGAACCCATGCTGATGGAATATCCCGAAGCAATAACTAGACTGGTGACCGGTGCGCAGCGGCCGCCA
GACCCAGCTCCAGCCCCGCTGGGTGCACCAGGACTGCCGAATGGCTTGCTGTCAGGCGATGAAGACTTTA
GTTCGATCGCTGATATGGACTTCTCTGCACTGCTTATTAATTCCAGGTCTTCTGGTAGTCGGGACTCTCG
CGAGGGTATGTTCTTGCCAAAACCAGAGGCTGGATCGGCAATATCTGATGTTTTTGAGGGACGGGAGGTC
TGCCAGCCGAAACGCATCCGCCCGTTTCACCCGCCAGGTAGCCCCTGGGCAAACCGCCCATTGCCCGCCT
CGCTTGCCCCAACCCCCACCGGTCCTGTTCACGAACCCGTCGGATCTCTGACCCCAGCCCCTGTTCCACA
GCCGTTGGACCCAGCCCCAGCAGTCACCCCGGAGGCCAGTCATCTCCTGGAGGACCCAGATGAAGAGACC
AGTCAGGCAGTTAAGGCTTTGCGGGAAATGGCTGACACCGTCATACCTCAGAAAGAAGAAGCAGCCATTT
GCGGACAGATGGATCTGTCTCATCCCCCTCCCCGGGGTCACCTTGATGAGCTGACAACAACGCTGGAGAG
TATGACGGAAGATCTTAACTTGGACTCACCTCTGACCCCGGAACTCAACGAAATATTGGATACATTTTTG
AACGATGAGTGTCTGCTTCATGCAATGCACATCAGTACCGGACTGAGTATATTTGATACTAGCTTGTTTA
AGCTTTGATAGGACGTCCGATCGTTCAAACATTTGGCAATAAAGTTTCTTAAGATTGAATCCTGTTGCCG
GTCTTGCGATGATTATCATATAATTTCTGTTGAATTACGTTAAGCATGTAATAATTAACATGTAATGCAT
GACGTTATTTATGAGATGGGTTTTTATGATTAGAGTCCCGCAATTATACATTTAATACGCGATAGAAAAC
AAAATATAGCGCGCAAACTAGGATAAATTATCGCGCGCGGTGTCATCTATGTTACTAGATCGGGAATTGA
TCCCCCCTCGACAGCTTCCGGAAAGGGCGAATTCGCAACTTTGTATACAAAAGTTGAACGAGAAACGTAA
AATGATATAAATATCAATATATTAAATTAGATTTTGCATAAAAAACAGACTACATAATACTGTAAAACAC
AACATATCCAGTCACTATGCCATCCAGCTGATATCCCCTATAGTGAGTCGTATTACATGGTCATAGCTGT
TTCCTGGCAGCTCTGGCCCGTGTCTCAAAATCTCTGATGTTACATTGCACAAGATAAAAATATATCATCA
TGCCTCCTCTGGACCAGCCAGGACAGAAATGCCTCGACTTCGCTGCTACCCAAGGTTGCCGGGTGACGCA
CACCGTGGAAACGGATGAAGGCACGAACCCAGTGGACATAAGCCTGTTCGGTTCGTAAGCTGTAATGCAA
GTAGCGTATGCGCTCACGCAACTGGTCCAGAACCTTGACCGAACGCAGCGGTGGTAACGGCGCAGTGGCG
GTTTTCATGGCTTGTTATGACTGTTTTTTTGGGGTACAGTCTATGCCTCGGGCATCCAAGCAGCAAGCGC
GTTACGCCGTGGGTCGATGTTTGATGTTATGGAGCAGCAACGATGTTACGCAGCAGGGCAGTCGCCCTAA
AACAAAGTTAAACATTATGAGGGAAGCGGTGATCGCCGAAGTATCGACTCAACTATCAGAGGTAGTTGGC
GTCATCGAGCGCCATCTCGAACCGACGTTGCTGGCCGTACATTTGTACGGCTCCGCAGTGGATGGCGGCC
TGAAGCCACACAGTGATATTGATTTGCTGGTTACGGTGACCGTAAGGCTTGATGAAACAACGCGGCGAGC
TTTGATCAACGACCTTTTGGAAACTTCGGCTTCCCCTGGAGAGAGCGAGATTCTCCGCGCTGTAGAAGTC
ACCATTGTTGTGCACGACGACATCATTCCGTGGCGTTATCCAGCTAAGCGCGAACTGCAATTTGGAGAAT
GGCAGCGCAATGACATTCTTGCAGGTATCTTCGAGCCAGCCACGATCGACATTGATCTGGCTATCTTGCT
GACAAAAGCAAGAGAACATAGCGTTGCCTTGGTAGGTCCAGCGGCGGAGGAACTCTTTGATCCGGTTCCT
GAACAGGATCTATTTGAGGCGCTAAATGAAACCTTAACGCTATGGAACTCGCCGCCCGACTGGGCTGGCG
ATGAGCGAAATGTAGTGCTTACGTTGTCCCGCATTTGGTACAGCGCAGTAACCGGCAAAATCGCGCCGAA
GGATGTCGCTGCCGACTGGGCAATGGAGCGCCTGCCGGCCCAGTATCAGCCCGTCATACTTGAAGCTAGA
CAGGCTTATCTTGGACAAGAAGAAGATCGCTTGGCCTCGCGCGCAGATCAGTTGGAAGAATTTGTCCACT
ACGTGAAAGGCGAGATCACCAAGGTAGTCGGCAAATAACCCTCGAGCCACCCATGACCAAAATCCCTTAA
CGTGAGTTACGCGTCGTTCCACTGAGCGTCAGACCCCGTAGAAAAGATCAAAGGATCTTCTTGAGATCCT
TTTTTTCTGCGCGTAATCTGCTGCTTGCAAACAAAAAAACCACCGCTACCAGCGGTGGTTTGTTTGCCGG
ATCAAGAGCTACCAACTCTTTTTCCGAAGGTAACTGGCTTCAGCAGAGCGCAGATACCAAATACTGTTCT
TCTAGTGTAGCCGTAGTTAGGCCACCACTTCAAGAACTCTGTAGCACCGCCTACATACCTCGCTCTGCTA
ATCCTGTTACCAGTGGCTGCTGCCAGTGGCGATAAGTCGTGTCTTACCGGGTTGGACTCAAGACGATAGT
TACCGGATAAGGCGCAGCGGTCGGGCTGAACGGGGGGTTCGTGCACACAGCCCAGCTTGGAGCGAACGAC
CTACACCGAACTGAGATACCTACAGCGTGAGCTATGAGAAAGCGCCACGCTTCCCGAAGGGAGAAAGGCG
GACAGGTATCCGGTAAGCGGCAGGGTCGGAACAGGAGAGCGCACGAGGGAGCTTCCAGGGGGAAACGCCT
GGTATCTTTATAGTCCTGTCGGGTTTCGCCACCTCTGACTTGAGCGTCGATTTTTGTGATGCTCGTCAGG
GGGGCGGAGCCTATGGAAAAACGCCAGCAACGCGGCCTTTTTACGGTTCCTGGCCTTTTGCTGGCCTTTT
GCTCACATGTTCTTTCCTGCGTTATCCCCTGATTCTGTGGATAACCGTATTACCGCCTTTGAGTGAGCTG
ATACCGCTCGCCGCAGCCGAACGACCGAGCGCAGCGAGTCAGTG
Features (pLannotate 1.2.2; 20 found; start..end, strand, type, name):
     18..110     +  CDS            lacI (fragment): lac repressor; lacI; The lac repressor binds to the lac operator to inhibit transcription in E. coli. This inhibition can be relieved by adding lactose or isopropyl-β-D-thiogalactopyranoside (IPTG).
    165..192     -  terminator     rrnB T2 terminator: transcription terminator T2 from the E. coli rrnB gene
    324..367     +  terminator     rrnB T1 terminator: Escherichia coli rrnB; transcription terminator T1 from the E. coli rrnB gene
    414..450     -  CDS            lacZα (fragment): LacZα fragment of β-galactosidase; lacZ fragment
    466..565     +  protein_bind   attL1: mutant version of attL; recombination site for the Gateway® LR reaction LR Clonase™
    587..634     +  CDS            2xFLAG: two tandem FLAG® epitope tags
    686..4975    +  CDS            pcoCas9: Cas9 endonuclease from the Streptococcus pyogenes Type II CRISPR/Cas system plant codon-optimized Cas9 gene containing the potato IV2 intron
   5066..5137    +  CDS            ERF098 (fragment): ERF98_ARATH - Experimental evidence at protein level: Swiss-Prot protein existence level 1. Probably acts as a transcriptional activator. Binds to the GCC-box pathogenesis-related promoter element. May be involved in the regulation of gene expression by stress factors and by components of stress signal transduction pathways (By similarity). From Arabidopsis thaliana (Mouse-ear cress).
   5192..5581    +  CDS            CAPSD_BPMS2: Experimental evidence at protein level: Swiss-Prot protein existence level 1. Acts as a translational repressor of viral replicase synthesis late in infection. This latter function is the result of capsid protein interaction with an RNA hairpin which contains the replicase ribosome-binding site. From Escherichia phage MS2 (Bacteriophage MS2).
   5645..5664    +  CDS            SV40 NLS (fragment): nuclear localization signal of SV40 (simian virus 40) large T antigen
   5714..5734    +  CDS            VP48 (fragment): 3 tandem repeats of the minimal activation domain of herpes simplex virus VP16 (Cheng et al., 2013)
   5909..6265    +  CDS            RELA (fragment): TF65_HUMAN - Also known as NFKB3. Experimental evidence at protein level: Swiss-Prot protein existence level 1. NF-kappa-B is a pleiotropic transcription factor present in almost all cell types and is the endpoint of a series of signal transduction events that are initiated by a vast array of stimuli related to many biological processes such as inflammation, immunity, differentiation, cell growth, tumorigenesis and apoptosis. NF-kappa-B is a homo- or heterodimeric complex formed by the Rel-like domain- containing proteins RELA/p65, RELB, NFKB1/p105, NFKB1/p50, REL and NFKB2/p52. The heterodime
   6275..6859    +  CDS            RTA_EBVB9 (fragment): Experimental evidence at protein level: Swiss-Prot protein existence level 1. Immediate-early transcription factor that controls the initiation of viral lytic gene expression and lytic reactivation from latency. Triggers lytic replication, and initiates a cellular senescence program in epithelial cells. Upregulates human DCR3/TNFRSF6B by directly binding to its receptor. From Epstein-Barr virus (strain B95-8) (HHV-4) (Human herpesvirus 4).
   6879..7131    +  terminator     NOS terminator: nopaline synthase terminator and poly(A) signal
   7176..7299    +  protein_bind   attR5: mutant version of attR; recombination site for the Gateway® LR reaction LR Clonase™
   7317..7335    -  promoter       T7 promoter: promoter for bacteriophage T7 RNA polymerase
   7525..7548    +  promoter       Pc promoter (fragment): intI1 (promoter lies within the coding sequence); class 1 integron promoter
   7724..7780    +  CDS            GmR (fragment): gentamycin acetyltransferase; aacC1; confers resistance to gentamycin
   7787..8578    +  CDS            SmR: aminoglycoside adenylyltransferase (Murphy, 1985); aadA; confers resistance to spectinomycin and streptomycin
   8671..9259    +  rep_origin     ori: high-copy-number ColE1/pMB1/pBR322/pUC origin of replication
