[The description below was written by a language model from this plasmid's Addgene catalogue record and pLannotate feature annotations shown in this document.]
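Description:
pYPQ-dpcoCas9-EV2.1 is a Gateway entry-type plasmid built on the pYPQ173 backbone for plant CRISPR-based transcriptional activation. It is propagated in E. coli through a high-copy ColE1/pUC-type origin and selected with spectinomycin via the aadA (SmR) aminoglycoside adenylyltransferase gene. rrnB T1 and T2 terminators sit upstream of the cloning region, insulating it from read-through transcription. Short lacI, lacZα and gentamicin-resistance fragments are annotated only as partial remnants.

The payload lies between an attL1 and an attR5 recombination site, an arrangement suited to multisite Gateway LR assembly into a destination vector alongside other modules. No plant promoter is annotated within the cassette and the record does not state one, so expression presumably depends on a promoter supplied by the final assembled vector. The open reading frame begins with a 2xFLAG tag followed by a plant codon-optimized Streptococcus pyogenes Cas9 carrying the potato IV2 intron; according to the catalogue name this is the nuclease-dead form (dpcoCas9). It is fused to the EDLL activation motif, detected as a fragment of Arabidopsis ERF098. A T2A self-cleaving peptide, listed in the insert name but not annotated in the table, separates this from a second protein: the MS2 bacteriophage coat protein with an SV40 NLS, joined to the tripartite VPR activator (VP64, human p65/RELA and Epstein-Barr virus Rta segments). A NOS terminator ends the transcript.

In use, dCas9-EDLL binds target promoters under guide RNA direction. MS2-VPR would be recruited through MS2 hairpins in a suitably engineered guide scaffold supplied separately, stacking activation domains at the locus. The construct belongs to a toolkit for multiplexed gene activation in plants.
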