Addgene plasmid #158411: pYPQ-dpcoCas9-EV2.1
Purpose: CRISPR-dpcoCas9 fused with EDLL activator for transcriptional activation
Depositing lab: Yiping Qi. Depositing organization: University of Maryland, College Park. Publication: CRISPR-Act3.0 for highly efficient multiplexed gene activation in plants. Pan C, Wu X, Markel K, Malzahn AA, Kundagrami N, Sretenovic S, Zhang Y, Cheng Y, Shih PM, Qi Y. Nat Plants. 2021 Jul;7(7):942-953. doi: 10.1038/s41477-021-00953-7. Epub 2021 Jun 24. PubMed 34168320.
Backbone
  Vector backbone: pYPQ173
  Vector type: Plant Expression, CRISPR
Growth in bacteria
  Bacterial resistance: Spectinomycin, 50 μg/mL
  Growth temperature: 37°C
  Growth strain: DH5alpha
  Copy number: Unknown
Gene/Insert
  Gene/Insert name: dpcoCas9-EDLL-T2A-MS2-VPR(VP64-p65-Rta)-NOS-ter
  Species: Synthetic
Terms and licenses: Academic/Nonprofit Terms; Industry Terms: Not Available to Industry
How to cite: pYPQ-dpcoCas9-EV2.1 was a gift from Yiping Qi (Addgene plasmid # 158411 ; http://n2t.net/addgene:158411 ; RRID:Addgene_158411)
